Addgene plasmid #67429: pET-DEST42-ARFRP1-V5-His6
Purpose: Expression of hArfrp with C-term V5 and His6 tag in E. coli
Depositing lab: Richard Kahn. Depositing organization: Emory University. Publication: Tool box: Plasmids for the expression or knockdown of human ARF Family GTPases (ARF/ARL/SAR) and their co-expression in bacteria with N-myristoyltransferases. Kerr SC, Kahn RA. Cell Logist. 2015 Sep 21;5(3):e1090523. doi: 10.1080/21592799.2015.1090523. eCollection 2015 Jul-Sep. PubMed 27057421.
Backbone
  Vector backbone: pET-DEST42
  Backbone manufacturer: Life Technologies
  Vector type: Bacterial Expression
Growth in bacteria
  Bacterial resistance: Ampicillin, 100 μg/mL
  Growth temperature: 37°C
  Growth strain: DH5alpha
  Copy number: High Copy
Gene/Insert
  Gene/Insert name: ARFRP1 (alt name: pRk19n-D42)
  Species: H. sapiens (human)
  Entrez Gene: ARFRP1 (a.k.a. ARL18, ARP, Arp1)
  Promoter: T7/lacO
  Tag / fusion protein: V5 (C terminal on backbone); His (C terminal on backbone)
  Cloning method: Gateway Cloning
  Sequencing primers: 5′ T7; 3′ T7-term
Terms and licenses: Academic/Nonprofit Terms; Industry Terms: Not Available to Industry
How to cite: pET-DEST42-ARFRP1-V5-His6 was a gift from Richard Kahn (Addgene plasmid # 67429 ; http://n2t.net/addgene:67429 ; RRID:Addgene_67429)
