[The description below was written by a language model from this plasmid's Addgene catalogue record.]
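Description:
pET-DEST42-ARFRP1-V5-His6 is a bacterial expression plasmid for producing human ARFRP1 (ARF-related protein 1, also known as ARL18 or ARP), a member of the ARF family of small regulatory GTPases, in E. coli. It is built on the commercial Gateway destination vector pET-DEST42, and the ARFRP1 open reading frame was introduced by Gateway recombination, so the insert is expected to be flanked by the att site remnants left by that reaction. The plasmid confers ampicillin resistance and is recorded as high copy. The catalogue entry names a standard cloning strain for propagation. No feature table accompanies the record, so the origin of replication and other backbone elements are not itemised here.

Expression is driven by a T7 promoter coupled to a lac operator (T7/lacO). Transcription therefore depends on T7 RNA polymerase supplied by a suitable expression host and is held in check by Lac repressor until induction, which limits leaky expression of the recombinant protein. The listed T7-terminator sequencing primer indicates that a T7 terminator lies downstream of the cassette. The backbone supplies two C-terminal tags in frame with the insert. The V5 epitope allows immunodetection, and the His6 tag allows purification by immobilised metal affinity chromatography. Placing both tags at the C terminus leaves the native N terminus of the GTPase free.

The construct belongs to a collection of plasmids for expressing or knocking down human ARF, ARL and SAR family GTPases. Its stated use is recombinant production of tagged human ARFRP1 in bacteria, for example as a source of purified protein.
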