>Addgene plasmid #67429 | pET-DEST42-ARFRP1-V5-His6 | addgene partial sequence | sequence record 118148 | T7term 5'-GCTAGTTATTGCTCAGCGG-3'
GGGCTTTGTTAGCAGCCGGATCAAACTCAATGGTGATGGTGATGATGACCGGTACGCGTAGAATCGAGAC
CGAGGAGAGGGTTAGGGATAGGCTTACCTTCAAGCTTCGAATTGATCACCACTTTGTACAAGAAAGCTGG
GTCCGTGATGTCCCTCTGCCGCGGCGGCCGGTGCACATTCCGCACGACACACTTCACCATCCACTCGATG
CCCTCGCGCACCCCTTTGCCTGTGAGGGCCGAGCAGGCCTGGGTCAGGCAATCGCGCCTGCCGATCTTGC
TGGTGCAGTCGCTGAAGGCCGTCTTGATGTCAGGGATTGAGAGGCACGTCTCCACATCCTGCTTGTTGGC
CAGCACCAAGACGGGGACACCGCACAGCGCCTCGCTGGTCACCACCTTCTCAAACGCCTGCTTGGACTCA
GCCAGCCTCTCCTCGTCGGTGGAGTCAATGACGTAGATGACGCCGTGACACTCCGCATAATACTTGTCCC
ACAAAGACTGCAGCTCTTCCTGCCCTCCTAAGTCCCAGAACATGAGCCGAGCCTTTCCCACATCCACAGT
GCCGATGTTTAGGCCCACGGTGGTGGTGATTTTGGATAGACTCATCCCCTTGTAGTTCTTGTTAAATCGG
GTTTTCGACTGCTCCAGGAAGGTCGTCTTCCCAGCATTGTCCAGGCCCAGGATCAGGATGCAGTACTCGT
CCTTCTGAAACATGTACTTGTACAAGCCCGACAGCAGCGTGTACATGGTTCTATCTCCTTCTAAGCCTGC
TTTTTTGTACAAACTTGTGATATTCCTTCTTAAAGTTAAACAAAATTATTTCTAGAGGGGAATTGTTATC
CGCTCACAATTCCCCTATAGTGAGTCGTATTAATTTCGCGGGATCGAGATCTCGATCCTCTACGCCGGAC
GCATCGTGGCCGGCATCACCG
